>Addgene plasmid #236274 | BtARR1 Cys-less | addgene full sequence | sequence record 472927 | Addgene NGS Result
GTTTGACAGCTTATCATCGACTGCACGGTGCACCAATGCTTCTGGCGTCAGGCAGCCATCGGAAGCTGTG
GTATGGCTGTGCAGGTCGTAAATCACTGCATAATTCGTGTCGCTCAAGGCGCACTCCCGTTCTGGATAAT
GTTTTTTGCGCCGACATCATAACGGTTCTGGCAAATATTCTGAAATGAGCTGTTGACAATTAATCATCCG
GCTCGTATAATGTGTGGAATTGTGAGCGGATAACAATTTCACACAGGAAACAGCGCCGCTGAGAAAAAGC
GAAGCGGCACTGCTCTTTAACAATTTATCAGACAATCTGTGTGGGCACTCGACCGGAATTATCGATTAAC
TTTATTATTAAAAATTAAAGAGGTATATATTAATGTATCGATTAAATAAGGAGGAATAAACCATGGGTAA
GGCCAATAAGCCGGCGCCAAACCACGTCATCTTTAAAAAGATCTCCCGTGATAAATCGGTGACCATCTAC
CTAGGGAAGAGAGATTACATAGACCACGTTGAACGAGTAGAGCCTGTGGATGGCGTCGTGCTGGTGGATC
CTGAGCTCGTGAAGGGCAAGAGAGTGTACGTGTCTCTCACGGTTGCCTTCCGCTACGGCCAGGAAGACAT
CGACGTCATGGGCCTCAGCTTCCGCAGGGACCTCTACTTCTCCCAGGTCCAGGTGTTCCCTCCCGTGGGG
GCCTCGGGCGCCACCACGCGTCTGCAGGAGAGCCTCATCAAGAAGCTGGGGGCCAACACCTACCCCTTCC
TGCTCACGTTCCCTGACTACCTGCCCTCTTCGGTGATGCTGCAGCCAGCTCCGCAAGATGTGGGCAAGAG
CGTTGGGGTCGACTTTGAGATCAAAGCATTCGCCACGCACAGCACAGATGTGGAAGAGGACAAAATTCCC
AAGAAGAGCTCCGTACGTTTGCTCATCCGGAAGGTACAGCATGCGCCGCGGGATATGGGGCCCCAGCCCC
GAGCCGAGGCCTCCTGGCAGTTCTTCATGTCGGACAAGCCCCTGCGCCTCGCCGTCTCGCTCAGCAAAGA
GATCTATTACCACGGGGAACCCATTCCTGTGACCGTGGCCGTGACCAACAGCACAGAGAAGACAGTGAAG
AAGATTAAAGTGCTAGTGGAGCAAGTGACCAACGTGGTTCTCTACTCGAGTGATTATTACATCAAGACGG
TGGCTGCGGAGGAAGCACAGGAAAAAGTGCCGCCAAACAGCTCGCTGACCAAGACGCTGACGCTGGTGCC
CTTGCTGGCCAACAACCGTGAGAGAAGGGGCATCGCCCTGGATGGGAAAATCAAGCACGAGGACACGAAC
CTGGCCTCCAGCACCATCATAAAGGAGGGAATAGACAAGACCGTCATGGGGATACTAGTGTCTTACCAGA
TCAAGGTGAAGCTCACGGTGTCAGGACTTCTGGGAGAGCTGACATCCAGTGAAGTGGCGACTGAGGTGCC
GTTCCGCCTCATGCATCCCCAGCCAGAGGACCCAGATACCGCCAAGGAAAGTTTTCAGGATGAAAATTTT
GTTTTCGAAGAGTTCGCGAGGCAAAATCTGAAAGATGCAGGAGAATATAAGGAAGAGAAGACAGACCAGG
AGGCGGCTATGGATGAGTGAAGAGGCGGCTCAGGACGTGGGATGCGGGGTCGCTAGCGCGGCCGCAAGCT
TGGCTGTTTTGGCGGATGAGAGAAGATTTTCAGCCTGATACAGATTAAATCAGAACGCAGAAGCGGTCTG
ATAAAACAGAATTTGCCTGGCGGCAGTAGCGCGGTGGTCCCACCTGACCCCATGCCGAACTCAGAAGTGA
AACGCCGTAGCGCCGATGGTAGTGTGGGGTCTCCCCATGCGAGAGTAGGGAACTGCCAGGCATCAAATAA
AACGAAAGGCTCAGTCGAAAGACTGGGCCTTTCGTTTTATCTGTTGTTTGTCGGTGAACGCTCTCCTGAG
TAGGACAAATCCGCCGGGAGCGGATTTGAACGTTGCGAAGCAACGGCCCGGAGGGTGGCGGGCAGGACGC
CCGCCATAAACTGCCAGGCATCAAATTAAGCAGAAGGCCATCCTGACGGATGGCCTTTTTGCGTTTCTAC
AAACTCTTTTGTTTATTTTTCTAAATACATTCAAATATGTATCCGCTCATGAGACAATAACCCTGATAAA
TGCTTCAATAATATTGAAAAAGGAAGAGTATGAGTATTCAACATTTCCGTGTCGCCCTTATTCCCTTTTT
TGCGGCATTTTGCCTTCCTGTTTTTGCTCACCCAGAAACGCTGGTGAAAGTAAAAGATGCTGAAGATCAG
TTGGGTGCACGAGTGGGTTACATCGAACTGGATCTCAACAGCGGTAAGATCCTTGAGAGTTTTCGCCCCG
AAGAACGTTTTCCAATGATGAGCACTTTTAAAGTTCTGCTATGTGGCGCGGTATTATCCCGTGTTGACGC
CGGGCAAGAGCAACTCGGTCGCCGCATACACTATTCTCAGAATGACTTGGTTGAGTACTCACCAGTCACA
GAAAAGCATCTTACGGATGGCATGACAGTAAGAGAATTATGCAGTGCTGCCATAACCATGAGTGATAACA
CTGCGGCCAACTTACTTCTGACAACGATCGGAGGACCGAAGGAGCTAACCGCTTTTTTGCACAACATGGG
GGATCATGTAACTCGCCTTGATCGTTGGGAACCGGAGCTGAATGAAGCCATACCAAACGACGAGCGTGAC
ACCACGATGCCTGTAGCAATGGCAACAACGTTGCGCAAACTATTAACTGGCGAACTACTTACTCTAGCTT
CCCGGCAACAATTAATAGACTGGATGGAGGCGGATAAAGTTGCAGGACCACTTCTGCGCTCGGCCCTTCC
GGCTGGCTGGTTTATTGCTGATAAATCTGGAGCCGGTGAGCGTGGGTCTCGCGGTATCATTGCAGCACTG
GGGCCAGATGGTAAGCCCTCCCGTATCGTAGTTATCTACACGACGGGGAGTCAGGCAACTATGGATGAAC
GAAATAGACAGATCGCTGAGATAGGTGCCTCACTGATTAAGCATTGGTAACTGTCAGACCAAGTTTACTC
ATATATACTTTAGATTGATTTAAAACTTCATTTTTAATTTAAAAGGATCTAGGTGAAGATCCTTTTTGAT
AATCTCATGACCAAAATCCCTTAACGTGAGTTTTCGTTCCACTGAGCGTCAGACCCCGTAGAAAAGATCA
AAGGATCTTCTTGAGATCCTTTTTTTCTGCGCGTAATCTGCTGCTTGCAAACAAAAAAACCACCGCTACC
AGCGGTGGTTTGTTTGCCGGATCAAGAGCTACCAACTCTTTTTCCGAAGGTAACTGGCTTCAGCAGAGCG
CAGATACCAAATACTGTCCTTCTAGTGTAGCCGTAGTTAGGCCACCACTTCAAGAACTCTGTAGCACCGC
CTACATACCTCGCTCTGCTAATCCTGTTACCAGTGGCTGCTGCCAGTGGCGATAAGTCGTGTCTTACCGG
GTTGGACTCAAGACGATAGTTACCGGATAAGGCGCAGCGGTCGGGCTGAACGGGGGGTTCGTGCACACAG
CCCAGCTTGGAGCGAACGACCTACACCGAACTGAGATACCTACAGCGTGAGCTATGAGAAAGCGCCACGC
TTCCCGAAGGGAGAAAGGCGGACAGGTATCCGGTAAGCGGCAGGGTCGGAACAGGAGAGCGCACGAGGGA
GCTTCCAGGGGGAAACGCCTGGTATCTTTATAGTCCTGTCGGGTTTCGCCACCTCTGACTTGAGCGTCGA
TTTTTGTGATGCTCGTCAGGGGGGCGGAGCCTATGGAAAAACGCCAGCAACGCGGCCTTTTTACGGTTCC
TGGCCTTTTGCTGGCCTTTTGCTCACATGTTCTTTCCTGCGTTATCCCCTGATTCTGTGGATAACCGTAT
TACCGCCTTTGAGTGAGCTGATACCGCTCGCCGCAGCCGAACGACCGAGCGCAGCGAGTCAGTGAGCGAG
GAAGCGGAAGAGCGCCTGATGCGGTATTTTCTCCTTACGCATCTGTGCGGTATTTCACACCGCATATGGT
GCACTCTCAGTACAATCTGCTCTGATGCCGCATAGTTAAGCCAGTATACACTCCGCTATCGCTACGTGAC
TGGGTCATGGCTGCGCCCCGACACCCGCCAACACCCGCTGACGCGCCCTGACGGGCTTGTCTGCTCCCGG
CATCCGCTTACAGACAAGCTGTGACCGTCTCCGGGAGCTGCATGTGTCAGAGGTTTTCACCGTCATCACC
GAAACGCGCGAGGCAGCAGATCAATTCGCGCGCGAAGGCGAAGCGGCATGCATTTACGTTGACACCATCG
AATGGTGCAAAACCTTTCGCGGTATGGCATGATAGCGCCCGGAAGAGAGTCAATTCAGGGTGGTGAATGT
GAAACCAGTAACGTTATACGATGTCGCAGAGTATGCCGGTGTCTCTTATCAGACCGTTTCCCGCGTGGTG
AACCAGGCCAGCCACGTTTCTGCGAAAACGCGGGAAAAAGTGGAAGCGGCGATGGCGGAGCTGAATTACA
TTCCCAACCGCGTGGCACAACAACTGGCGGGCAAACAGTCGTTGCTGATTGGCGTTGCCACCTCCAGTCT
GGCCCTGCACGCGCCGTCGCAAATTGTCGCGGCGATTAAATCTCGCGCCGATCAACTGGGTGCCAGCGTG
GTGGTGTCGATGGTAGAACGAAGCGGCGTCGAAGCCTGTAAAGCGGCGGTGCACAATCTTCTCGCGCAAC
GCGTCAGTGGGCTGATCATTAACTATCCGCTGGATGACCAGGATGCCATTGCTGTGGAAGCTGCCTGCAC
TAATGTTCCGGCGTTATTTCTTGATGTCTCTGACCAGACACCCATCAACAGTATTATTTTCTCCCATGAA
GACGGTACGCGACTGGGCGTGGAGCATCTGGTCGCATTGGGTCACCAGCAAATCGCGCTGTTAGCGGGCC
CATTAAGTTCTGTCTCGGCGCGTCTGCGTCTGGCTGGCTGGCATAAATATCTCACTCGCAATCAAATTCA
GCCGATAGCGGAACGGGAAGGCGACTGGAGTGCCATGTCCGGTTTTCAACAAACCATGCAAATGCTGAAT
GAGGGCATCGTTCCCACTGCGATGCTGGTTGCCAACGATCAGATGGCGCTGGGCGCAATGCGCGCCATTA
CCGAGTCCGGGCTGCGCGTTGGTGCGGATATCTCGGTAGTGGGATACGACGATACCGAAGACAGCTCATG
TTATATCCCGCCGTTAACCACCATCAAACAGGATTTTCGCCTGCTGGGGCAAACCAGCGTGGACCGCTTG
CTGCAACTCTCTCAGGGCCAGGCGGTGAAGGGCAATCAGCTGTTGCCCGTCTCACTGGTGAAAAGAAAAA
CCACCCTGGCGCCCAATACGCAAACCGCCTCTCCCCGCGCGTTGGCCGATTCATTAATGCAGCTGGCACG
ACAGGTTTCCCGACTGGAAAGCGGGCAGTGAGCGCAACGCAATTAATGTAAGTTAGCGCGAATTGATCTG
Features (pLannotate 1.2.2; 17 found; start..end, strand, type, name):
      3..20      +  promoter       tet promoter (fragment): E. coli promoter for tetracycline efflux protein gene
     16..117     -  CDS            yciV (fragment): RNAAM_ECOLI - Also known as trpH From Escherichia coli (strain K12).
    193..222     +  promoter       trc promoter: strong E. coli promoter; hybrid between the trp and lac UV5 promoters
    230..246     +  protein_bind   lac operator: The lac repressor binds to the lac operator to inhibit transcription in E. coli. This inhibition can be relieved by adding lactose or isopropyl-β-D-thiogalactopyranoside (IPTG). lac repressor encoded by lacI
    263..332     +  misc_feature   rrnG antiterminator: antiterminator from the E. coli rrnG leader region (Berg et al., 1989)
    383..409     +  CDS            minicistron: synthetic cistron containing a ribosome binding site (Shine-Dalgarno sequence), for enhancing the bacterial expression of a downstream cistron (Schoner, 1997) This first cistron should terminate 3 bp upstream of the ATG for the second cistron.
    419..1627    +  CDS            SAG: ARRS_BOVIN - Experimental evidence at protein level: Swiss-Prot protein existence level 1. Binds to photoactivated, phosphorylated RHO and terminates RHO signaling via G-proteins by competing with G-proteins for the same binding site on RHO (PubMed:8003967, PubMed:25205354). May play a role in preventing light-dependent degeneration of retinal photoreceptor cells (By similarity). From Bos taurus (Bovine).
   1765..1880    +  ncRNA          5S rRNA: Accession: RF00001 - 5S ribosomal RNA
   1884..1970    +  terminator     rrnB T1 terminator: Escherichia coli rrnB; transcription terminator T1 from the E. coli rrnB gene
   2062..2089    +  terminator     rrnB T2 terminator: transcription terminator T2 from the E. coli rrnB gene
   2108..2199    +  promoter       AmpR promoter: bla
   2200..3060    +  CDS            AmpR: β-lactamase; bla; confers resistance to ampicillin, carbenicillin, and related antibiotics
   3231..3819    +  rep_origin     ori: high-copy-number ColE1/pMB1/pBR322/pUC origin of replication
   4005..4145    -  misc_feature   bom: basis of mobility region from pBR322
   4247..4287    -  CDS            rop (fragment): Rop protein, which maintains plasmids at low copy number; rop
   4331..4408    +  promoter       lacIq promoter: lacI (mutant); In the lacIq allele, a single base change in the promoter boosts expression of the lacI gene about 10-fold.
   4409..5491    +  CDS            lacI: lac repressor; lacI; The lac repressor binds to the lac operator to inhibit transcription in E. coli. This inhibition can be relieved by adding lactose or isopropyl-β-D-thiogalactopyranoside (IPTG).
