[The description below was written by a language model from this plasmid's Addgene catalogue record and pLannotate feature annotations shown in this document.]
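Description:
BtARR1 Cys-less is a bacterial expression plasmid built on the pTrcHisB backbone that produces a cysteine-free version of bovine arrestin-1 (visual arrestin, gene SAG) in E. coli. It is maintained through a high-copy ColE1/pMB1-type origin and selected with ampicillin via the β-lactamase gene. A pBR322 bom region and only a remnant of rop are also annotated. The sequenced plasmid is about 5.5 kb.

The arrestin coding sequence carries the substitutions C63A, C128S and C143A, which remove the native cysteines, plus an extra GGT (glycine) codon inserted directly after the start ATG. The catalogue lists the promoter as lac, but the feature table shows the hybrid trp/lac trc promoter followed by a lac operator. The plasmid also carries lacI under the lacIq promoter, so expression is repressed until induced with IPTG. Between the operator and the insert lie the rrnG antiterminator and a short minicistron supplying a ribosome binding site to boost translation of the downstream open reading frame. Transcription ends at the rrnB T1 and T2 terminators, preceded by a 5S rRNA segment.

The cloning-site fields name EcoRI and HindIII, whereas the depositor's comment says the insert was placed between NcoI and HindIII, which removes the vector's His tag. No tag is annotated, consistent with an untagged protein.

A cysteine-less arrestin of this kind typically serves as a base into which single cysteines can be reintroduced for site-specific labeling. This fits the associated publication on spin-labeled arrestin binding to inactive and active phosphorhodopsin, although the record states the purpose only as bacterial expression.
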