Addgene plasmid #236274: BtARR1 Cys-less
Purpose: Bacterial expression of bovine arrestin-1 C63A, C128S, C143A, inserted GGT codon after starting ATG
Depositing lab: Vsevolod Gurevich. Depositing organization: Vanderbilt University. Publication: Differential interaction of spin-labeled arrestin with inactive and active phosphorhodopsin. Hanson SM, Francis DJ, Vishnivetskiy SA, Kolobova EA, Hubbell WL, Klug CS, Gurevich VV. Proc Natl Acad Sci U S A. 2006 Mar 28;103(13):4900-5. doi: 10.1073/pnas.0600733103. Epub 2006 Mar 17. PubMed 16547131.
Backbone
  Vector backbone: pTrcHisB
  Backbone manufacturer: ThermoFisher
  Backbone size w/o insert (bp): 4400
  Vector type: Bacterial Expression
Growth in bacteria
  Bacterial resistance: Ampicillin, 100 μg/mL
  Growth temperature: 30°C
  Growth strain: DH5alpha
  Copy number: High Copy
Gene/Insert
  Gene/Insert name: arrestin-1 (alt names: visual arrestin; clone eNCL)
  Species: B. taurus (bovine)
  Mutation: C63A, C128S, C143A, inserted GGT codon after starting ATG
  Entrez Gene: SAG (a.k.a. S-AG)
  Promoter: lac
  Cloning method: Restriction Enzyme; 5′ cloning site Eco RI (unknown if destroyed); 3′ cloning site Hind III (unknown if destroyed)
Terms and licenses: Academic/Nonprofit Terms; Industry Terms: Not Available to Industry
Depositor comments: The arrestin coding sequence was cloned into the pTrcHisB vector between NcoI and HindIII sites, removing the His tag.
How to cite: BtARR1 Cys-less was a gift from Vsevolod Gurevich (Addgene plasmid # 236274 ; http://n2t.net/addgene:236274 ; RRID:Addgene_236274)
